>Addgene plasmid #129475 | FUG-P2A-tC3-W | addgene full sequence | sequence record 384588 | Addgene NGS Result
GTCGACGGATCGGGAGATCTCCCGATCCCCTATGGTGCACTCTCAGTACAATCTGCTCTGATGCCGCATA
GTTAAGCCAGTATCTGCTCCCTGCTTGTGTGTTGGAGGTCGCTGAGTAGTGCGCGAGCAAAATTTAAGCT
ACAACAAGGCAAGGCTTGACCGACAATTGCATGAAGAATCTGCTTAGGGTTAGGCGTTTTGCGCTGCTTC
GCGATGTACGGGCCAGATATACGCGTTGACATTGATTATTGACTAGTTATTAATAGTAATCAATTACGGG
GTCATTAGTTCATAGCCCATATATGGAGTTCCGCGTTACATAACTTACGGTAAATGGCCCGCCTGGCTGA
CCGCCCAACGACCCCCGCCCATTGACGTCAATAATGACGTATGTTCCCATAGTAACGCCAATAGGGACTT
TCCATTGACGTCAATGGGTGGAGTATTTACGGTAAACTGCCCACTTGGCAGTACATCAAGTGTATCATAT
GCCAAGTACGCCCCCTATTGACGTCAATGACGGTAAATGGCCCGCCTGGCATTATGCCCAGTACATGACC
TTATGGGACTTTCCTACTTGGCAGTACATCTACGTATTAGTCATCGCTATTACCATGGTGATGCGGTTTT
GGCAGTACATCAATGGGCGTGGATAGCGGTTTGACTCACGGGGATTTCCAAGTCTCCACCCCATTGACGT
CAATGGGAGTTTGTTTTGGCACCAAAATCAACGGGACTTTCCAAAATGTCGTAACAACTCCGCCCCATTG
ACGCAAATGGGCGGTAGGCGTGTACGGTGGGAGGTCTATATAAGCAGCGCGTTTTGCCTGTACTGGGTCT
CTCTGGTTAGACCAGATCTGAGCCTGGGAGCTCTCTGGCTAACTAGGGAACCCACTGCTTAAGCCTCAAT
AAAGCTTGCCTTGAGTGCTTCAAGTAGTGTGTGCCCGTCTGTTGTGTGACTCTGGTAACTAGAGATCCCT
CAGACCCTTTTAGTCAGTGTGGAAAATCTCTAGCAGTGGCGCCCGAACAGGGACTTGAAAGCGAAAGGGA
AACCAGAGGAGCTCTCTCGACGCAGGACTCGGCTTGCTGAAGCGCGCACGGCAAGAGGCGAGGGGCGGCG
ACTGGTGAGTACGCCAAAAATTTTGACTAGCGGAGGCTAGAAGGAGAGAGATGGGTGCGAGAGCGTCAGT
ATTAAGCGGGGGAGAATTAGATCGCGATGGGAAAAAATTCGGTTAAGGCCAGGGGGAAAGAAAAAATATA
AATTAAAACATATAGTATGGGCAAGCAGGGAGCTAGAACGATTCGCAGTTAATCCTGGCCTGTTAGAAAC
ATCAGAAGGCTGTAGACAAATACTGGGACAGCTACAACCATCCCTTCAGACAGGATCAGAAGAACTTAGA
TCATTATATAATACAGTAGCAACCCTCTATTGTGTGCATCAAAGGATAGAGATAAAAGACACCAAGGAAG
CTTTAGACAAGATAGAGGAAGAGCAAAACAAAAGTAAGACCACCGCACAGCAAGCGGCCGCTGATCTTCA
GACCTGGAGGAGGAGATATGAGGGACAATTGGAGAAGTGAATTATATAAATATAAAGTAGTAAAAATTGA
ACCATTAGGAGTAGCACCCACCAAGGCAAAGAGAAGAGTGGTGCAGAGAGAAAAAAGAGCAGTGGGAATA
GGAGCTTTGTTCCTTGGGTTCTTGGGAGCAGCAGGAAGCACTATGGGCGCAGCGTCAATGACGCTGACGG
TACAGGCCAGACAATTATTGTCTGGTATAGTGCAGCAGCAGAACAATTTGCTGAGGGCTATTGAGGCGCA
ACAGCATCTGTTGCAACTCACAGTCTGGGGCATCAAGCAGCTCCAGGCAAGAATCCTGGCTGTGGAAAGA
TACCTAAAGGATCAACAGCTCCTGGGGATTTGGGGTTGCTCTGGAAAACTCATTTGCACCACTGCTGTGC
CTTGGAATGCTAGTTGGAGTAATAAATCTCTGGAACAGATTTGGAATCACACGACCTGGATGGAGTGGGA
CAGAGAAATTAACAATTACACAAGCTTAATACACTCCTTAATTGAAGAATCGCAAAACCAGCAAGAAAAG
AATGAACAAGAATTATTGGAATTAGATAAATGGGCAAGTTTGTGGAATTGGTTTAACATAACAAATTGGC
TGTGGTATATAAAATTATTCATAATGATAGTAGGAGGCTTGGTAGGTTTAAGAATAGTTTTTGCTGTACT
TTCTATAGTGAATAGAGTTAGGCAGGGATATTCACCATTATCGTTTCAGACCCACCTCCCAACCCCGAGG
GGACCCGACAGGCCCGAAGGAATAGAAGAAGAAGGTGGAGAGAGAGACAGAGACAGATCCATTCGATTAG
TGAACGGATCGGCACTGCGTGCGCCAATTCTGCAGACAAATGGCAGTATTCATCCACAATTTTAAAAGAA
AAGGGGGGATTGGGGGGTACAGTGCAGGGGAAAGAATAGTAGACATAATAGCAACAGACATACAAACTAA
AGAATTACAAAAACAAATTACAAAAATTCAAAATTTTCGGGTTTATTACAGGGACAGCAGAGATCCAGTT
TGGTTAATTAACCCGTGTCGGCTCCAGATCTGGCCTCCGCGCCGGGTTTTGGCGCCTCCCGCGGGCGCCC
CCCTCCTCACGGCGAGCGCTGCCACGTCAGACGAAGGGCGCAGCGAGCGTCCTGATCCTTCCGCCCGGAC
GCTCAGGACAGCGGCCCGCTGCTCATAAGACTCGGCCTTAGAACCCCAGTATCAGCAGAAGGACATTTTA
GGACGGGACTTGGGTGACTCTAGGGCACTGGTTTTCTTTCCAGAGAGCGGAACAGGCGAGGAAAAGTAGT
CCCTTCTCGGCGATTCTGCGGAGGGATCTCCGTGGGGCGGTGAACGCCGATGATTATATAAGGACGCGCC
GGGTGTGGCACAGCTAGTTCCGTCGCAGCCGGGATTTGGGTCGCGGTTCTTGTTTGTGGATCGCTGTGAT
CGTCACTTGGTGAGTAGCGGGCTGCTGGGCTGGCCGGGGCTTTCGTGGCCGCCGGGCCGCTCGGTGGGAC
GGAAGCGTGTGGAGAGACCGCCAAGGGCTGTAGTCTGGGTCCGCGAGCAAGGTTGCCCTGAACTGGGGGT
TGGGGGGAGCGCAGCAAAATGGCGGCTGTTCCCGAGTCTTGAATGGAAGACGCTTGTGAGGCGGGCTGTG
AGGTCGTTGAAACAAGGTGGGGGGCATGGTGGGCGGCAAGAACCCAAGGTCTTGAGGCCTTCGCTAATGC
GGGAAAGCTCTTATTCGGGTGAGATGGGCTGGGGCACCATCTGGGGACCCTGACGTGAAGTTTGTCACTG
ACTGGAGAACTCGGTTTGTCGTCTGTTGCGGGGGCGGCAGTTATGGCGGTGCCGTTGGGCAGTGCACCCG
TACCTTTGGGAGCGCGCGCCCTCGTCGTGTCGTGACGTCACCCGTTCTGTTGGCTTATAATGCAGGGTGG
GGCCACCTGCCGGTAGGTGTGCGGTAGGCTTTTCTCCGTCGCAGGACGCAGGGTTCGGGCCTAGGGTAGG
CTCTCCTGAATCGACAGGCGCCGGACCTCTGGTGAGGGGAGGGATAAGTGAGGCGTCAGTTTCTTTGGTC
GGTTTTATGTACCTATCTTCTTAAGTAGCTGAAGCTCCGGTTTTGAACTATGCGCTCGGGGTTGGCGAGT
GTGTTTTGTGAAGTTTTTTAGGCACCTTTTGAAATGTAATCATTTGGGTCAATATGTAATTTTCAGTGTT
AGACTAGTAAATTGTCCGCTAAATTCTGGCCGTTTTTGGCTTTTTTGTTAGACGAAGCTTGGGCTGCAGG
TCGACTCTAGAGGATCCCCGGGTACCGGTCGCCACCATGGTGAGCAAGGGCGAGGAGCTGTTCACCGGGG
TGGTGCCCATCCTGGTCGAGCTGGACGGCGACGTAAACGGCCACAAGTTCAGCGTGTCCGGCGAGGGCGA
GGGCGATGCCACCTACGGCAAGCTGACCCTGAAGTTCATCTGCACCACCGGCAAGCTGCCCGTGCCCTGG
CCCACCCTCGTGACCACCCTGACCTACGGCGTGCAGTGCTTCAGCCGCTACCCCGACCACATGAAGCAGC
ACGACTTCTTCAAGTCCGCCATGCCCGAAGGCTACGTCCAGGAGCGCACCATCTTCTTCAAGGACGACGG
CAACTACAAGACCCGCGCCGAGGTGAAGTTCGAGGGCGACACCCTGGTGAACCGCATCGAGCTGAAGGGC
ATCGACTTCAAGGAGGACGGCAACATCCTGGGGCACAAGCTGGAGTACAACTACAACAGCCACAACGTCT
ATATCATGGCCGACAAGCAGAAGAACGGCATCAAGGTGAACTTCAAGATCCGCCACAACATCGAGGACGG
CAGCGTGCAGCTCGCCGACCACTACCAGCAGAACACCCCCATCGGCGACGGCCCCGTGCTGCTGCCCGAC
AACCACTACCTGAGCACCCAGTCCGCCCTGAGCAAAGACCCCAACGAGAAGCGCGATCACATGGTCCTGC
TGGAGTTCGTGACCGCCGCCGGGATCACTCTCGGCATGGACGAGCTGTACAAGGCCACGAACTTCTCTCT
GTTAAAGCAAGCAGGAGATGTTGAAGAAAACCCCGGGCCTGTAGCAAAAGGCTCAAAGGCAGGATATATT
GACCCTATTAGTGCTTTTGCAGGACAACTTGAAATGTTGCTTCCTAGACATAGTACTTAGAATTCGATAT
CAAGCTTATCGATAATCAACCTCTGGATTACAAAATTTGTGAAAGATTGACTGGTATTCTTAACTATGTT
GCTCCTTTTACGCTATGTGGATACGCTGCTTTAATGCCTTTGTATCATGCTATTGCTTCCCGTATGGCTT
TCATTTTCTCCTCCTTGTATAAATCCTGGTTGCTGTCTCTTTATGAGGAGTTGTGGCCCGTTGTCAGGCA
ACGTGGCGTGGTGTGCACTGTGTTTGCTGACGCAACCCCCACTGGTTGGGGCATTGCCACCACCTGTCAG
CTCCTTTCCGGGACTTTCGCTTTCCCCCTCCCTATTGCCACGGCGGAACTCATCGCCGCCTGCCTTGCCC
GCTGCTGGACAGGGGCTCGGCTGTTGGGCACTGACAATTCCGTGGTGTTGTCGGGGAAATCATCGTCCTT
TCCTTGGCTGCTCGCCTGTGTTGCCACCTGGATTCTGCGCGGGACGTCCTTCTGCTACGTCCCTTCGGCC
CTCAATCCAGCGGACCTTCCTTCCCGCGGCCTGCTGCCGGCTCTGCGGCCTCTTCCGCGTCTTCGCCTTC
GCCCTCAGACGAGTCGGATCTCCCTTTGGGCCGCCTCCCCGCATCGATACCGTCGACCTCGAGACCTAGA
AAAACATGGAGCAATCACAAGTAGCAATACAGCAGCTACCAATGCTGATTGTGCCTGGCTAGAAGCACAA
GAGGAGGAGGAGGTGGGTTTTCCAGTCACACCTCAGGTACCTTTAAGACCAATGACTTACAAGGCAGCTG
TAGATCTTAGCCACTTTTTAAAAGAAAAGGGGGGACTGGAAGGGCTAATTCACTCCCAACGAAGACAAGA
TATCCTTGATCTGTGGATCTACCACACACAAGGCTACTTCCCTGATTGGCAGAACTACACACCAGGGCCA
GGGATCAGATATCCACTGACCTTTGGATGGTGCTACAAGCTAGTACCAGTTGAGCAAGAGAAGGTAGAAG
AAGCCAATGAAGGAGAGAACACCCGCTTGTTACACCCTGTGAGCCTGCATGGGATGGATGACCCGGAGAG
AGAAGTATTAGAGTGGAGGTTTGACAGCCGCCTAGCATTTCATCACATGGCCCGAGAGCTGCATCCGGAC
TGTACTGGGTCTCTCTGGTTAGACCAGATCTGAGCCTGGGAGCTCTCTGGCTAACTAGGGAACCCACTGC
TTAAGCCTCAATAAAGCTTGCCTTGAGTGCTTCAAGTAGTGTGTGCCCGTCTGTTGTGTGACTCTGGTAA
CTAGAGATCCCTCAGACCCTTTTAGTCAGTGTGGAAAATCTCTAGCAGGGCCCGTTTAAACCCGCTGATC
AGCCTCGACTGTGCCTTCTAGTTGCCAGCCATCTGTTGTTTGCCCCTCCCCCGTGCCTTCCTTGACCCTG
GAAGGTGCCACTCCCACTGTCCTTTCCTAATAAAATGAGGAAATTGCATCGCATTGTCTGAGTAGGTGTC
ATTCTATTCTGGGGGGTGGGGTGGGGCAGGACAGCAAGGGGGAGGATTGGGAAGACAATAGCAGGCATGC
TGGGGATGCGGTGGGCTCTATGGCTTCTGAGGCGGAAAGAACCAGCTGGGGCTCTAGGGGGTATCCCC
[124 nt withheld, positions 6369-6492]
C
[91 nt withheld, positions 6494-6584]
A
[49 nt withheld, positions 6586-6634]
CCTTTGACGTTGGAGTCCACGTTCTTT
[37 nt withheld, positions 6662-6698]
ACCCTATCTCGGTCTATTCTTTTGATTTATAAGGGATTTTGCCGATTTCGGCCTATTGGTTAAAAAATGA
GCTGATTTAACAAAAATTTAACGCGAATTAATTCTGTGGAATGTGTGTCAGTTAGGGTGTGGAAAGTCCC
CAGGCTCCCCAGCAGGCAGAAGTATGCAAAGCATGCATCTCAATTAGTCAGCAACCAGGTGTGGAAAGTC
CCCAGGCTCCCCAGCAGGCAGAAGTATGCAAAGCATGCATCTCAATTAGTCAGCAACCATAGTCCCGCCC
CTAACTCCGCCCATCCCGCCCCTAACTCCGCCCAGTTCCGCCCATTCTCCGCCCCATGGCTGACTAATTT
TTTTTATTTATGCAGAGGCCGAGGCCGCCTCTGCCTCTGAGCTATTCCAGAAGTAGTGAGGAGGCTTTTT
TGGAGGCCTAGGCTTTTGCAAAAAGCTCCCGGGAGCTTGTATATCCATTTTCGGATCTGATCAGCACGTG
TTGACAATTAATCATCGGCATAGTATATCGGCATAGTATAATACGACAAGGTGAGGAACTAAACCATGGC
CAAGTTGACCAGTGCCGTTCCGGTGCTCACCGCGCGCGACGTCGCCGGAGCGGTCGAGTTCTGGACCGAC
CGGCTCGGGTTCTCCCGGGACTTCGTGGAGGACGACTTCGCCGGTGTGGTCCGGGACGACGTGACCCTGT
TCATCAGCGCGGTCCAGGACCAGGTGGTGCCGGACAACACCCTGGCCTGGGTGTGGGTGCGCGGCCTGGA
CGAGCTGTACGCCGAGTGGTCGGAGGTCGTGTCCACGAACTTCCGGGACGCCTCCGGGCCGGCCATGACC
GAGATCGGCGAGCAGCCGTGGGGGCGGGAGTTCGCCCTGCGCGACCCGGCCGGCAACTGCGTGCACTTCG
TGGCCGAGGAGCAGGACTGACACGTGCTACGAGATTTCGATTCCACCGCCGCCTTCTATGAAAGGTTGGG
CTTCGGAATCGTTTTCCGGGACGCCGGCTGGATGATCCTCCAGCGCGGGGATCTCATGCTGGAGTTCTTC
GCCCACCCCAACTTGTTTATTGCAGCTTATAATGGTTACAAATAAAGCAATAGCATCACAAATTTCACAA
ATAAAGCATTTTTTTCACTGCATTCTAGTTGTGGTTTGTCCAAACTCATCAATGTATCTTATCATGTCTG
TATACCGTCGACCTCTAGCTAGAGCTTGGCGTAATCATGGTCATAGCTGTTTCCTGTGTGAAATTGTTAT
CCGCTCACAATTCCACACAACATACGAGCCGGAAGCATAAAGTGTAAAGCCTGGGGTGCCTAATGAGTGA
GCTAACTCACATTAATTGCGTTGCGCTCACTGCCCGCTTTCCAGTCGGGAAACCTGTCGTGCCAGCTGCA
TTAATGAATCGGCCAACGCGCGGGGAGAGGCGGTTTGCGTATTGGGCGCTCTTCCGCTTCCTCGCTCACT
GACTCGCTGCGCTCGGTCGTTCGGCTGCGGCGAGCGGTATCAGCTCACTCAAAGGCGGTAATACGGTTAT
CCACAGAATCAGGGGATAACGCAGGAAAGAACATGTGAGCAAAAGGCCAGCAAAAGGCCAGGAACCGTAA
AAAGGCCGCGTTGCTGGCGTTTTTCCATAGGCTCCGCCCCCCTGACGAGCATCACAAAAATCGACGCTCA
AGTCAGAGGTGGCGAAACCCGACAGGACTATAAAGATACCAGGCGTTTCCCCCTGGAAGCTCCCTCGTGC
GCTCTCCTGTTCCGACCCTGCCGCTTACCGGATACCTGTCCGCCTTTCTCCCTTCGGGAAGCGTGGCGCT
TTCTCATAGCTCACGCTGTAGGTATCTCAGTTCGGTGTAGGTCGTTCGCTCCAAGCTGGGCTGTGTGCAC
GAACCCCCCGTTCAGCCCGACCGCTGCGCCTTATCCGGTAACTATCGTCTTGAGTCCAACCCGGTAAGAC
ACGACTTATCGCCACTGGCAGCAGCCACTGGTAACAGGATTAGCAGAGCGAGGTATGTAGGCGGTGCTAC
AGAGTTCTTGAAGTGGTGGCCTAACTACGGCTACACTAGAAGAACAGTATTTGGTATCTGCGCTCTGCTG
AAGCCAGTTACCTTCGGAAAAAGAGTTGGTAGCTCTTGATCCGGCAAACAAACCACCGCTGGTAGCGGTG
GTTTTTTTGTTTGCAAGCAGCAGATTACGCGCAGAAAAAAAGGATCTCAAGAAGATCCTTTGATCTTTTC
TACGGGGTCTGACGCTCAGTGGAACGAAAACTCACGTTAAGGGATTTTGGTCATGAGATTATCAAAAAGG
ATCTTCACCTAGATCCTTTTAAATTAAAAATGAAGTTTTAAATCAATCTAAAGTATATATGAGTAAACTT
GGTCTGACAGTTACCAATGCTTAATCAGTGAGGCACCTATCTCAGCGATCTGTCTATTTCGTTCATCCAT
AGTTGCCTGACTCCCCGTCGTGTAGATAACTACGATACGGGAGGGCTTACCATCTGGCCCCAGTGCTGCA
ATGATACCGCGAGACCCACGCTCACCGGCTCCAGATTTATCAGCAATAAACCAGCCAGCCGGAAGGGCCG
AGCGCAGAAGTGGTCCTGCAACTTTATCCGCCTCCATCCAGTCTATTAATTGTTGCCGGGAAGCTAGAGT
AAGTAGTTCGCCAGTTAATAGTTTGCGCAACGTTGTTGCCATTGCTACAGGCATCGTGGTGTCACGCTCG
TCGTTTGGTATGGCTTCATTCAGCTCCGGTTCCCAACGATCAAGGCGAGTTACATGATCCCCCATGTTGT
GCAAAAAAGCGGTTAGCTCCTTCGGTCCTCCGATCGTTGTCAGAAGTAAGTTGGCCGCAGTGTTATCACT
CATGGTTATGGCAGCACTGCATAATTCTCTTACTGTCATGCCATCCGTAAGATGCTTTTCTGTGACTGGT
GAGTACTCAACCAAGTCATTCTGAGAATAGTGTATGCGGCGACCGAGTTGCTCTTGCCCGGCGTCAATAC
GGGATAATACCGCGCCACATAGCAGAACTTTAAAAGTGCTCATCATTGGAAAACGTTCTTCGGGGCGAAA
ACTCTCAAGGATCTTACCGCTGTTGAGATCCAGTTCGATGTAACCCACTCGTGCACCCAACTGATCTTCA
GCATCTTTTACTTTCACCAGCGTTTCTGGGTGAGCAAAAACAGGAAGGCAAAATGCCGCAAAAAAGGGAA
TAAGGGCGACACGGAAATGTTGAATACTCATACTCTTCCTTTTTCAATATTATTGAAGCATTTATCAGGG
TTATTGTCTCATGAGCGGATACATATTTGAATGTATTTAGAAAAATAAACAAATAGGGGTTCCGCGCACA
TTTCCCCGAAAAGTGCCACCTGAC
Features (pLannotate 1.2.2; 33 found; start..end, strand, type, name):
     31..83      -  misc_feature   bom (fragment): basis of mobility region from pBR322
    238..617     +  enhancer       CMV enhancer: human cytomegalovirus immediate early enhancer
    618..817     +  promoter       CMV promoter: human cytomegalovirus (CMV) immediate early promoter
    835..1015    +  LTR            5' LTR (truncated): truncated 5' long terminal repeat (LTR) from HIV-1
   1062..1187    +  misc_feature   HIV-1 Ψ: packaging signal of human immunodeficiency virus type 1
   1171..1534    +  CDS            HIV-1 gag (fragment): gag protein from human immunodeficiency virus 1; gag
   1680..1913    +  misc_feature   RRE: The Rev response element (RRE) of HIV-1 allows for Rev-dependent mRNA export from the nucleus to the cytoplasm.
   2290..2390    +  CDS            Rev (fragment): human immunodeficiency virus 1 (HIV-1) Rev protein; rev; enhances nuclear export of unspliced and incompletely spliced viral mRNAs
   2440..2557    +  misc_feature   cPPT/CTS: central polypurine tract and central termination sequence of HIV-1
   2622..3833    +  promoter       UbC promoter: human ubiquitin C promoter
   3844..3877    -  misc_feature   MCS (fragment): pUC18/19 multiple cloning site
   3887..4603    +  CDS            EGFP: EGFP is a basic (constitutively fluorescent) green fluorescent protein published in 1996, derived from Aequorea victoria. It is reported to be a rapidly-maturing weak dimer with moderate acid sensitivity.
   4604..4656    +  CDS            P2A (fragment): 2A peptide from porcine teschovirus-1 polyprotein Eukaryotic ribosomes fail to insert a peptide bond between the Gly and Pro residues, yielding separate polypeptides.
   4661..4747    +  CDS            C3 (fragment): ARC3_CBDP - Experimental evidence at protein level: Swiss-Prot protein existence level 1. ADP-ribosylates eukaryotic Rho and Rac proteins on an asparagine residue. From Clostridium botulinum D phage (Clostridium botulinum D bacteriophage).
   4750..4774    +  misc_feature   MCS (fragment): pBluescript multiple cloning site
   4774..5362    +  misc_feature   WPRE: woodchuck hepatitis virus posttranscriptional regulatory element
   5299..5880    +  CDS            nef (fragment): NEF_HV1H2 - Experimental evidence at protein level: Swiss-Prot protein existence level 1. Extracellular Nef protein targets CD4(+) T-lymphocytes for apoptosis by interacting with CXCR4 surface receptors. From Human immunodeficiency virus type 1 group M subtype B (isolate HXB2) (HIV-1).
   5887..6067    +  LTR            5' LTR (truncated): truncated 5' long terminal repeat (LTR) from HIV-1
   6099..6323    +  polyA_signal   bGH poly(A) signal: bovine growth hormone polyadenylation signal
   6327..6348    +  promoter       SV40 promoter (fragment): SV40 enhancer and early promoter
   6369..6797    +  rep_origin     f1 ori (sequence partly withheld): f1 bacteriophage origin of replication; arrow indicates direction of (+) strand synthesis
   6811..7140    +  promoter       SV40 promoter: SV40 enhancer and early promoter
   7188..7235    +  promoter       EM7 promoter: synthetic bacterial promoter&nbsp
   7254..7628    +  CDS            BleoR: antibiotic-binding protein; Sh ble from Streptoalloteichus hindustanus; confers resistance to bleomycin, phleomycin, and Zeocin™
   7638..7763    +  CDS            ble (fragment): BLE_KLEPN - Experimental evidence at protein level: Swiss-Prot protein existence level 1. Binding protein with a strong affinity to the bleomycin family of antibiotics. Binds to CL990; an antimitotic-antibiotic compound. From Klebsiella pneumoniae.
   7758..7879    +  polyA_signal   SV40 poly(A) signal: SV40 polyadenylation signal
   7952..7968    -  protein_bind   lac operator: The lac repressor binds to the lac operator to inhibit transcription in E. coli. This inhibition can be relieved by adding lactose or isopropyl-β-D-thiogalactopyranoside (IPTG). lac repressor encoded by lacI
   7976..8006    -  promoter       lac promoter: promoter for the E. coli lac operon
   8021..8042    -  protein_bind   CAP binding site: CAP binding activates transcription in the presence of cAMP. E. coli catabolite activator protein
   8055..8147    -  CDS            lacI (fragment): lac repressor; lacI; The lac repressor binds to the lac operator to inhibit transcription in E. coli. This inhibition can be relieved by adding lactose or isopropyl-β-D-thiogalactopyranoside (IPTG).
   8330..8918    -  rep_origin     ori: high-copy-number ColE1/pMB1/pBR322/pUC origin of replication
   9089..9949    -  CDS            AmpR: β-lactamase; bla; confers resistance to ampicillin, carbenicillin, and related antibiotics
   9950..10054   -  promoter       AmpR promoter: bla
