[The description below was written by a language model from this plasmid's Addgene catalogue record and pLannotate feature annotations shown in this document.]
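Description:
FUG-P2A-tC3-W is a third-generation HIV-1-based lentiviral transfer vector built on the FUGW backbone, designed for mammalian expression of EGFP together with a short fragment of the Clostridium botulinum C3 exoenzyme. It is propagated in E. coli through a high-copy ColE1/pUC-type origin with ampicillin resistance (AmpR), and also carries an f1 origin. Outside the viral region sits an SV40/EM7-driven BleoR cassette with an SV40 poly(A) signal, which corresponds to the bleomycin/Zeocin marker listed in the record. Because it lies downstream of the 3' LTR, it would not be packaged into the viral genome.

Genomic RNA is transcribed from a CMV enhancer/promoter fused to a truncated 5' LTR, the Tat-independent arrangement typical of third-generation systems. The RNA carries the Ψ packaging signal with a partial gag sequence, the RRE for Rev-dependent nuclear export, and the cPPT/CTS. The annotated 3' LTR is also truncated and is followed by a bGH poly(A) signal.

The internal expression cassette uses the human ubiquitin C promoter to drive a single open reading frame: EGFP, a porcine teschovirus P2A peptide, then 29 residues (amino acids 173–201) of C3 transferase, inserted in frame between the BsrGI and EcoRI sites. Ribosomal skipping at P2A yields separate EGFP and truncated C3 polypeptides, so green fluorescence marks transduced cells that also make the C3 fragment. A WPRE downstream enhances transcript expression. Full-length C3 ADP-ribosylates Rho-family GTPases, but the record does not say what activity the truncated peptide retains or give a specific application beyond co-expression of the two proteins.
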