Addgene plasmid #129475: FUG-P2A-tC3-W
Purpose: 3rd-generation lentiviral vector for hUbC-driven co-expression of EGFP and truncated C3
Depositing lab: Robert Gross. Depositing organization: Emory University.
Backbone
  Vector backbone: FUGW
  Backbone manufacturer: David Baltimore (Addgene plasmid # 14883)
  Backbone size w/o insert (bp): 9916
  Vector type: Mammalian Expression, Lentiviral
  Selectable markers: Bleomycin
Growth in bacteria
  Bacterial resistance: Ampicillin, 100 μg/mL
  Growth temperature: 37°C
  Growth strain: NEB Stable
  Copy number: High Copy
Gene/Insert
  Gene/Insert name: truncated (AA173-201) exoenzyme C3 from C. botulinum, P2A, EGFP
  Species: C. botulinum, A. victoria, porcine teschovirus-1
  Insert size (bp): 154
  Promoter: human ubiquitin C
  Cloning method: Restriction Enzyme; 5′ cloning site BsrGI (not destroyed); 3′ cloning site EcoRI (not destroyed)
Terms and licenses: Academic/Nonprofit Terms; Industry Terms: Not Available to Industry
Depositor comments: 29 aa of C3 transferase was inserted downstream of EGFP following self-cleaving P2A in-frame using BsrGI/EcoRI
How to cite: FUG-P2A-tC3-W was a gift from Robert Gross (Addgene plasmid # 129475 ; http://n2t.net/addgene:129475 ; RRID:Addgene_129475)
